Addgene plasmid #129681: pYPQ292-E848A
Purpose: Gateway entry clone for CRISPR-Cas12b systems
Depositing lab: Yiping Qi. Depositing organization: University of Maryland, College Park. Publication: CRISPR-Cas12b enables efficient plant genome engineering. Ming M, Ren Q, Pan C, He Y, Zhang Y, Liu S, Zhong Z, Wang J, Malzahn AA, Wu J, Zheng X, Zhang Y, Qi Y. Nat Plants. 2020 Mar;6(3):202-208. doi: 10.1038/s41477-020-0614-6. Epub 2020 Mar 9. PubMed 32170285.
Backbone
  Vector backbone: pYPQ167
  Total vector size (bp): 6642
  Vector type: Plant Expression, CRISPR ; Gateway compatible AaCas12b entry clone
Growth in bacteria
  Bacterial resistance: Spectinomycin, 50 μg/mL
  Growth temperature: 37°C
  Growth strain: DH5alpha
  Copy number: High Copy
Gene/Insert
  Gene/Insert name: AaCas12b
  Species: Alicyclobacillus acidiphilus
  Mutation: E848A; AaCas12b is rice codon optimized
Terms and licenses: Academic/Nonprofit Terms; Industry Terms: Not Available to Industry
How to cite: pYPQ292-E848A was a gift from Yiping Qi (Addgene plasmid # 129681 ; http://n2t.net/addgene:129681 ; RRID:Addgene_129681)
