[The description below was written by a language model from this plasmid's Addgene catalogue record and pLannotate feature annotations shown in this document.]
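Description:
pYPQ292-E848A is a 6,642 bp Gateway entry clone built on the pYPQ167 backbone and intended as the nuclease module for assembling plant CRISPR-Cas12b expression vectors. It is maintained in E. coli at high copy from a ColE1/pUC-type origin and selected with spectinomycin through an aadA (SmR) gene. That gene sits downstream of a class 1 integron Pc promoter fragment and a remnant of a gentamicin resistance gene. Short lacI and lacZα fragments, rrnB T1 and T2 terminators upstream of the cassette, and a T7 promoter downstream of it are backbone features typical of Gateway entry vectors.

The payload is a rice codon-optimized AaCas12b coding sequence from Alicyclobacillus acidiphilus carrying an E848A substitution. The automated annotation matches this roughly 3.4 kb ORF to the related Cas12b (C2c1) of A. acidoterrestris, which reflects homology rather than a different insert. The record does not say what E848A does to the protein, so its functional consequence should be taken from the associated publication. The ORF is followed by a NOS terminator and poly(A) signal, and the unit is flanked by attL1 and attR5 sites.

No plant promoter is annotated within the att-flanked region, so transcription is presumably supplied by a promoter in the destination vector after recombination. The attL1/attR5 pairing is the configuration used in multisite LR reactions, which allows the Cas12b module to be combined with a second entry clone, for example a guide RNA cassette. The two sequence records, one from the depositor and one from repository sequencing, show the same features in the same order and differ only in their numbering start point.
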