Features (pLannotate 1.2.2; 13 found; start..end, strand, type, name):
     96..119     +  promoter       Pc promoter (fragment): intI1 (promoter lies within the coding sequence); class 1 integron promoter
    295..351     +  CDS            GmR (fragment): gentamycin acetyltransferase; aacC1; confers resistance to gentamycin
    358..1149    +  CDS            SmR: aminoglycoside adenylyltransferase (Murphy, 1985); aadA; confers resistance to spectinomycin and streptomycin
   1242..1830    +  rep_origin     ori: high-copy-number ColE1/pMB1/pBR322/pUC origin of replication
   2013..2105    +  CDS            lacI (fragment): lac repressor; lacI; The lac repressor binds to the lac operator to inhibit transcription in E. coli. This inhibition can be relieved by adding lactose or isopropyl-β-D-thiogalactopyranoside (IPTG).
   2160..2187    -  terminator     rrnB T2 terminator: transcription terminator T2 from the E. coli rrnB gene
   2319..2362    +  terminator     rrnB T1 terminator: Escherichia coli rrnB; transcription terminator T1 from the E. coli rrnB gene
   2409..2445    -  CDS            lacZα (fragment): LacZα fragment of β-galactosidase; lacZ fragment
   2461..2560    +  protein_bind   attL1: mutant version of attL; recombination site for the Gateway® LR reaction LR Clonase™
   2630..6013    +  CDS            cas12b: CS12B_ALIAG - Also known as c2c1 From Alicyclobacillus acidoterrestris (strain ATCC 49025 / DSM 3922 / CIP 106132 / NCIMB 13137 / GD3B).
   6092..6344    +  terminator     NOS terminator: nopaline synthase terminator and poly(A) signal
   6389..6512    +  protein_bind   attR5: mutant version of attR; recombination site for the Gateway® LR reaction LR Clonase™
   6530..6548    -  promoter       T7 promoter: promoter for bacteriophage T7 RNA polymerase
>Addgene plasmid #129681 | pYPQ292-E848A | depositor full sequence | sequence record 250160 | pYPQ292-E848A sequence 6642 bps
TGGACCAGCCAGGACAGAAATGCCTCGACTTCGCTGCTACCCAAGGTTGCCGGGTGACGCACACCGTGGA
AACGGATGAAGGCACGAACCCAGTGGACATAAGCCTGTTCGGTTCGTAAGCTGTAATGCAAGTAGCGTAT
GCGCTCACGCAACTGGTCCAGAACCTTGACCGAACGCAGCGGTGGTAACGGCGCAGTGGCGGTTTTCATG
GCTTGTTATGACTGTTTTTTTGGGGTACAGTCTATGCCTCGGGCATCCAAGCAGCAAGCGCGTTACGCCG
TGGGTCGATGTTTGATGTTATGGAGCAGCAACGATGTTACGCAGCAGGGCAGTCGCCCTAAAACAAAGTT
AAACATCATGAGGGAAGCGGTGATCGCCGAAGTATCGACTCAACTATCAGAGGTAGTTGGCGTCATCGAG
CGCCATCTCGAACCGACGTTGCTGGCCGTACATTTGTACGGCTCCGCAGTGGATGGCGGCCTGAAGCCAC
ACAGTGATATTGATTTGCTGGTTACGGTGACCGTAAGGCTTGATGAAACAACGCGGCGAGCTTTGATCAA
CGACCTTTTGGAAACTTCGGCTTCCCCTGGAGAGAGCGAGATTCTCCGCGCTGTAGAAGTCACCATTGTT
GTGCACGACGACATCATTCCGTGGCGTTATCCAGCTAAGCGCGAACTGCAATTTGGAGAATGGCAGCGCA
ATGACATTCTTGCAGGTATCTTCGAGCCAGCCACGATCGACATTGATCTGGCTATCTTGCTGACAAAAGC
AAGAGAACATAGCGTTGCCTTGGTAGGTCCAGCGGCGGAGGAACTCTTTGATCCGGTTCCTGAACAGGAT
CTATTTGAGGCGCTAAATGAAACCTTAACGCTATGGAACTCGCCGCCCGACTGGGCTGGCGATGAGCGAA
ATGTAGTGCTTACGTTGTCCCGCATTTGGTACAGCGCAGTAACCGGCAAAATCGCGCCGAAGGATGTCGC
TGCCGACTGGGCAATGGAGCGCCTGCCGGCCCAGTATCAGCCCGTCATACTTGAAGCTAGACAGGCTTAT
CTTGGACAAGAAGAAGATCGCTTGGCCTCGCGCGCAGATCAGTTGGAAGAATTTGTCCACTACGTGAAAG
GCGAGATCACCAAGGTAGTCGGCAAATAACCCTCGAGCCACCCATGACCAAAATCCCTTAACGTGAGTTA
CGCGTCGTTCCACTGAGCGTCAGACCCCGTAGAAAAGATCAAAGGATCTTCTTGAGATCCTTTTTTTCTG
CGCGTAATCTGCTGCTTGCAAACAAAAAAACCACCGCTACCAGCGGTGGTTTGTTTGCCGGATCAAGAGC
TACCAACTCTTTTTCCGAAGGTAACTGGCTTCAGCAGAGCGCAGATACCAAATACTGTCCTTCTAGTGTA
GCCGTAGTTAGGCCACCACTTCAAGAACTCTGTAGCACCGCCTACATACCTCGCTCTGCTAATCCTGTTA
CCAGTGGCTGCTGCCAGTGGCGATAAGTCGTGTCTTACCGGGTTGGACTCAAGACGATAGTTACCGGATA
AGGCGCAGCGGTCGGGCTGAACGGGGGGTTCGTGCACACAGCCCAGCTTGGAGCGAACGACCTACACCGA
ACTGAGATACCTACAGCGTGAGCTATGAGAAAGCGCCACGCTTCCCGAAGGGAGAAAGGCGGACAGGTAT
CCGGTAAGCGGCAGGGTCGGAACAGGAGAGCGCACGAGGGAGCTTCCAGGGGGAAACGCCTGGTATCTTT
ATAGTCCTGTCGGGTTTCGCCACCTCTGACTTGAGCGTCGATTTTTGTGATGCTCGTCAGGGGGGCGGAG
CCTATGGAAAAACGCCAGCAACGCGGCCTTTTTACGGTTCCTGGCCTTTTGCTGGCCTTTTGCTCACATG
TTCTTTCCTGCGTTATCCCCTGATTCTGTGGATAACCGTATTACCGCCTTTGAGTGAGCTGATACCGCTC
GCCGCAGCCGAACGACCGAGCGCAGCGAGTCAGTGAGCGAGGAAGCGGAAGAGCGCCCAATACGCAAACC
GCCTCTCCCCGCGCGTTGGCCGATTCATTAATGCAGCTGGCACGACAGGTTTCCCGACTGGAAAGCGGGC
AGTGAGCGCAACGCAATTAATACGCGTACCGCGAGCCAGGAAGAGTTTGTAGAAACGCAAAAAGGCCATC
CGTCAGGATGGCCTTCTGCTTAGTTTGATGCCTGGCAGTTTATGGCGGGCGTCCTGCCCGCCACCCTCCG
GGCCGTTGCTTCACAACGTTCAAATCCGCTCCCGGCGGATTTGTCCTACTCAGGAGAGCGTTCACCGACA
AACAACAGATAAAACGAAAGGCCCAGTCTTCCGACTGAGCCTTTCGTTTTATTTGATGCCTGGCAGTTCC
CTACTCTCGCGTTAACGCTTGCATGGATGTTTTCCCAGTCACGACGTTGTAAAACGACGGCCAGTCTTAA
GCTCGGGCCCCAAATAATGATTTTATTTTGACTGATAGTGACCTGTTCGTTGCAACAAATTGATGAGCAA
TGCTTTTTTATAATGCCAACTTTGTACAAAAAAGCAGGCTCCGAATTCGCCCTTCACCATGGCTCCTAAG
AAGAAGCGGAAGGTTGGTATTCACGGGGTGCCTGCGGCTGCCGTCAAGTCCATGAAGGTCAAGTTGCGCC
TGGATAACATGCCAGAGATCAGAGCCGGACTTTGGAAACTTCACACCGAGGTTAATGCGGGTGTGCGGTA
CTATACGGAATGGCTTAGCCTTTTGAGGCAAGAAAATCTTTATCGGAGGAGTCCCAATGGCGATGGAGAA
CAAGAATGCTATAAAACTGCTGAGGAATGCAAGGCTGAACTCCTTGAGAGACTCAGAGCCCGCCAAGTTG
AGAATGGGCACTGCGGCCCTGCTGGGAGTGATGACGAACTGCTGCAATTGGCACGGCAACTTTATGAACT
TCTGGTCCCACAAGCAATCGGGGCTAAAGGTGATGCGCAGCAAATCGCAAGGAAGTTTCTTAGTCCCCTT
GCCGACAAGGATGCCGTGGGTGGTTTGGGAATAGCAAAAGCAGGAAATAAGCCTAGGTGGGTTCGGATGA
GGGAGGCTGGAGAGCCAGGTTGGGAAGAGGAAAAGGCTAAAGCCGAGGCGAGAAAGAGTACGGATAGAAC
CGCCGATGTTCTTCGCGCTCTTGCAGACTTCGGTCTTAAACCTCTTATGAGAGTCTACACAGACTCAGAC
ATGTCCAGCGTGCAGTGGAAACCACTTCGCAAAGGACAAGCGGTCAGAACCTGGGATAGAGACATGTTCC
AACAAGCGATCGAAAGAATGATGAGTTGGGAATCGTGGAATCAGCGCGTTGGAGAAGCGTACGCAAAGCT
CGTGGAACAAAAGTCGAGGTTTGAACAGAAAAATTTTGTGGGACAAGAACATCTTGTCCAACTTGTCAAT
CAACTTCAACAAGACATGAAGGAAGCATCACACGGCCTGGAGTCGAAAGAACAAACTGCGCATTACTTGA
CTGGGAGAGCGCTGAGAGGGAGCGACAAAGTTTTTGAGAAGTGGGAAAAACTCGATCCTGATGCCCCATT
TGACCTCTATGATACCGAAATCAAGAATGTTCAACGGAGGAATACTCGCAGGTTCGGATCTCATGATCTG
TTTGCGAAGCTCGCGGAACCTAAATATCAGGCGCTCTGGAGAGAGGACGCTTCTTTCCTCACGAGGTATG
CGGTTTACAATAGCATTGTCAGAAAACTGAATCACGCTAAAATGTTTGCGACTTTTACTCTTCCGGATGC
TACCGCCCACCCGATCTGGACGCGGTTTGACAAACTCGGCGGCAACCTGCACCAGTACACTTTCTTGTTT
AACGAATTTGGCGAGGGCAGGCACGCCATTCGGTTTCAGAAGCTGTTGACGGTTGAGGATGGCGTTGCTA
AAGAGGTCGACGACGTCACGGTTCCGATTTCTATGTCCGCGCAGCTGGATGACCTCTTGCCTCGGGACCC
ACACGAGCTCGTTGCACTCTACTTCCAGGACTACGGTGCAGAACAACATCTGGCTGGAGAGTTTGGCGGC
GCGAAAATTCAATACCGCCGCGATCAATTGAACCACCTGCACGCCAGAAGAGGCGCCAGAGATGTCTACC
TTAATCTGAGCGTCCGCGTTCAGTCACAATCCGAAGCCAGGGGAGAAAGGCGCCCTCCGTATGCAGCGGT
CTTCAGGCTTGTTGGCGATAACCACCGCGCGTTTGTTCACTTTGATAAATTGTCAGATTACCTCGCAGAA
CACCCAGACGATGGTAAGCTGGGGTCGGAAGGTTTGCTCTCTGGGCTCAGAGTCATGTCAGTTGACTTGG
GTCTTAGGACTTCCGCGAGCATATCTGTCTTCCGCGTCGCAAGAAAGGACGAATTGAAGCCGAACAGTGA
AGGCCGGGTCCCTTTTTGCTTCCCGATCGAAGGGAACGAAAACCTCGTTGCTGTCCACGAGCGGAGCCAA
CTGTTGAAGCTTCCCGGTGAAACGGAATCGAAAGATCTGAGAGCGATCAGAGAAGAGCGCCAAAGGACGC
TTAGACAGCTCCGGACGCAACTTGCATACTTGCGCCTTCTGGTTCGCTGCGGTAGTGAAGACGTTGGAAG
AAGAGAGAGGTCATGGGCTAAACTCATAGAGCAACCTATGGATGCTAATCAAATGACGCCTGATTGGAGA
GAAGCATTCGAAGACGAACTTCAGAAACTGAAATCCCTTTACGGGATATGCGGCGATCGCGAGTGGACAG
AAGCAGTGTATGAGTCTGTGAGGCGCGTGTGGCGGCATATGGGTAAACAGGTGCGCGATTGGAGAAAAGA
CGTTAGGAGCGGGGAAAGACCTAAGATACGGGGATATCAGAAAGACGTTGTCGGGGGAAATAGCATTGAA
CAGATTGAATATTTGGAGCGCCAATATAAGTTCCTCAAATCCTGGTCTTTCTTCGGCAAAGTGTCAGGCC
AGGTGATACGCGCGGAAAAGGGATCGCGCTTTGCAATAACTCTGAGAGAACATATTGATCATGCCAAAGA
AGATCGGTTGAAGAAACTCGCCGATAGAATCATCATGGAGGCGCTTGGTTATGTCTACGCCTTGGACGAT
GAACGGGGAAAGGGAAAGTGGGTCGCCAAGTATCCACCTTGCCAACTCATTCTCCTCGCCGAACTTTCCG
AATACCAGTTTAACAACGATCGGCCGCCATCAGAGAATAATCAACTGATGCAGTGGTCCCATCGCGGTGT
GTTTCAAGAGTTGCTCAATCAGGCCCAAGTCCATGATCTGCTTGTTGGCACAATGTATGCAGCCTTTTCC
TCCCGGTTTGATGCAAGAACAGGGGCTCCTGGCATACGCTGTAGACGGGTCCCGGCGAGGTGCGCCCGCG
AACAAAACCCTGAACCGTTCCCCTGGTGGTTGAACAAGTTCGTTGCGGAGCACAAGCTGGACGGGTGTCC
TCTGCGGGCCGACGATCTTATTCCCACCGGGGAAGGGGAATTCTTTGTGAGCCCTTTCTCGGCGGAGGAA
GGGGATTTTCACCAAATACATGCAGATCTTAATGCCGCACAAAATTTGCAGAGGAGACTGTGGTCAGACT
TTGATATTAGTCAGATACGCCTCCGCTGTGACTGGGGAGAGGTCGATGGCGAGCCTGTGTTGATACCAAG
AACGACCGGAAAGAGGACAGCCGATTCGTATGGAAACAAGGTTTTTTACACGAAGACGGGCGTTACTTAC
TACGAAAGAGAAAGAGGGAAGAAGAGAAGGAAAGTCTTTGCCCAAGAAGAATTGAGCGAGGAAGAAGCCG
AGCTCTTGGTCGAAGCGGACGAGGCACGGGAAAAGTCTGTCGTCCTCATGAGGGACCCTTCCGGAATTAT
TAACCGGGGAGATTGGACGCGGCAGAAAGAGTTTTGGTCCATGGTTAATCAACGCATAGAAGGCTACCTT
GTCAAGCAAATAAGAAGTCGCGTGAGATTGCAGGAGAGTGCATGTGAGAACACTGGGGACATAAAGCGTC
CTGCTGCCACCAAAAAGGCCGGACAGGCTAAGAAAAAGAAGTGAGACGACTAGTGGCGGCCGCCGACGTC
CGATCGTTCAAACATTTGGCAATAAAGTTTCTTAAGATTGAATCCTGTTGCCGGTCTTGCGATGATTATC
ATATAATTTCTGTTGAATTACGTTAAGCATGTAATAATTAACATGTAATGCATGACGTTATTTATGAGAT
GGGTTTTTATGATTAGAGTCCCGCAATTATACATTTAATACGCGATAGAAAACAAAATATAGCGCGCAAA
CTAGGATAAATTATCGCGCGCGGTGTCATCTATGTTACTAGATCGGGAATTGATCCCCCCTCGACAGCTT
CCGGAAAGGGCGAATTCGCAACTTTGTATACAAAAGTTGAACGAGAAACGTAAAATGATATAAATATCAA
TATATTAAATTAGATTTTGCATAAAAAACAGACTACATAATACTGTAAAACACAACATATCCAGTCACTA
TGCCATCCAGCTGATATCCCCTATAGTGAGTCGTATTACATGGTCATAGCTGTTTCCTGGCAGCTCTGGC
CCGTGTCTCAAAATCTCTGATGTTACATTGCACAAGATAAAAATATATCATCATGCCTCCTC
