Features (pLannotate 1.2.2; 13 found; start..end, strand, type, name):
    405..497     +  CDS            lacI (fragment): lac repressor; lacI; The lac repressor binds to the lac operator to inhibit transcription in E. coli. This inhibition can be relieved by adding lactose or isopropyl-β-D-thiogalactopyranoside (IPTG).
    552..579     -  terminator     rrnB T2 terminator: transcription terminator T2 from the E. coli rrnB gene
    711..754     +  terminator     rrnB T1 terminator: Escherichia coli rrnB; transcription terminator T1 from the E. coli rrnB gene
    801..837     -  CDS            lacZα (fragment): LacZα fragment of β-galactosidase; lacZ fragment
    853..952     +  protein_bind   attL1: mutant version of attL; recombination site for the Gateway® LR reaction LR Clonase™
   1022..4405    +  CDS            cas12b: CS12B_ALIAG - Also known as c2c1 From Alicyclobacillus acidoterrestris (strain ATCC 49025 / DSM 3922 / CIP 106132 / NCIMB 13137 / GD3B).
   4484..4736    +  terminator     NOS terminator: nopaline synthase terminator and poly(A) signal
   4781..4904    +  protein_bind   attR5: mutant version of attR; recombination site for the Gateway® LR reaction LR Clonase™
   4922..4940    -  promoter       T7 promoter: promoter for bacteriophage T7 RNA polymerase
   5130..5153    +  promoter       Pc promoter (fragment): intI1 (promoter lies within the coding sequence); class 1 integron promoter
   5329..5385    +  CDS            GmR (fragment): gentamycin acetyltransferase; aacC1; confers resistance to gentamycin
   5392..6183    +  CDS            SmR: aminoglycoside adenylyltransferase (Murphy, 1985); aadA; confers resistance to spectinomycin and streptomycin
   6276..222     +  rep_origin     ori (across the origin): high-copy-number ColE1/pMB1/pBR322/pUC origin of replication
>Addgene plasmid #129681 | pYPQ292-E848A | addgene full sequence | sequence record 255119 | Addgene NGS Result
GAACTGAGATACCTACAGCGTGAGCTATGAGAAAGCGCCACGCTTCCCGAAGGGAGAAAGGCGGACAGGT
ATCCGGTAAGCGGCAGGGTCGGAACAGGAGAGCGCACGAGGGAGCTTCCAGGGGGAAACGCCTGGTATCT
TTATAGTCCTGTCGGGTTTCGCCACCTCTGACTTGAGCGTCGATTTTTGTGATGCTCGTCAGGGGGGCGG
AGCCTATGGAAAAACGCCAGCAACGCGGCCTTTTTACGGTTCCTGGCCTTTTGCTGGCCTTTTGCTCACA
TGTTCTTTCCTGCGTTATCCCCTGATTCTGTGGATAACCGTATTACCGCCTTTGAGTGAGCTGATACCGC
TCGCCGCAGCCGAACGACCGAGCGCAGCGAGTCAGTGAGCGAGGAAGCGGAAGAGCGCCCAATACGCAAA
CCGCCTCTCCCCGCGCGTTGGCCGATTCATTAATGCAGCTGGCACGACAGGTTTCCCGACTGGAAAGCGG
GCAGTGAGCGCAACGCAATTAATACGCGTACCGCGAGCCAGGAAGAGTTTGTAGAAACGCAAAAAGGCCA
TCCGTCAGGATGGCCTTCTGCTTAGTTTGATGCCTGGCAGTTTATGGCGGGCGTCCTGCCCGCCACCCTC
CGGGCCGTTGCTTCACAACGTTCAAATCCGCTCCCGGCGGATTTGTCCTACTCAGGAGAGCGTTCACCGA
CAAACAACAGATAAAACGAAAGGCCCAGTCTTCCGACTGAGCCTTTCGTTTTATTTGATGCCTGGCAGTT
CCCTACTCTCGCGTTAACGCTTGCATGGATGTTTTCCCAGTCACGACGTTGTAAAACGACGGCCAGTCTT
AAGCTCGGGCCCCAAATAATGATTTTATTTTGACTGATAGTGACCTGTTCGTTGCAACAAATTGATGAGC
AATGCTTTTTTATAATGCCAACTTTGTACAAAAAAGCAGGCTCCGAATTCGCCCTTCACCATGGCTCCTA
AGAAGAAGCGGAAGGTTGGTATTCACGGGGTGCCTGCGGCTGCCGTCAAGTCCATGAAGGTCAAGTTGCG
CCTGGATAACATGCCAGAGATCAGAGCCGGACTTTGGAAACTTCACACCGAGGTTAATGCGGGTGTGCGG
TACTATACGGAATGGCTTAGCCTTTTGAGGCAAGAAAATCTTTATCGGAGGAGTCCCAATGGCGATGGAG
AACAAGAATGCTATAAAACTGCTGAGGAATGCAAGGCTGAACTCCTTGAGAGACTCAGAGCCCGCCAAGT
TGAGAATGGGCACTGCGGCCCTGCTGGGAGTGATGACGAACTGCTGCAATTGGCACGGCAACTTTATGAA
CTTCTGGTCCCACAAGCAATCGGGGCTAAAGGTGATGCGCAGCAAATCGCAAGGAAGTTTCTTAGTCCCC
TTGCCGACAAGGATGCCGTGGGTGGTTTGGGAATAGCAAAAGCAGGAAATAAGCCTAGGTGGGTTCGGAT
GAGGGAGGCTGGAGAGCCAGGTTGGGAAGAGGAAAAGGCTAAAGCCGAGGCGAGAAAGAGTACGGATAGA
ACCGCCGATGTTCTTCGCGCTCTTGCAGACTTCGGTCTTAAACCTCTTATGAGAGTCTACACAGACTCAG
ACATGTCCAGCGTGCAGTGGAAACCACTTCGCAAAGGACAAGCGGTCAGAACCTGGGATAGAGACATGTT
CCAACAAGCGATCGAAAGAATGATGAGTTGGGAATCGTGGAATCAGCGCGTTGGAGAAGCGTACGCAAAG
CTCGTGGAACAAAAGTCGAGGTTTGAACAGAAAAATTTTGTGGGACAAGAACATCTTGTCCAACTTGTCA
ATCAACTTCAACAAGACATGAAGGAAGCATCACACGGCCTGGAGTCGAAAGAACAAACTGCGCATTACTT
GACTGGGAGAGCGCTGAGAGGGAGCGACAAAGTTTTTGAGAAGTGGGAAAAACTCGATCCTGATGCCCCA
TTTGACCTCTATGATACCGAAATCAAGAATGTTCAACGGAGGAATACTCGCAGGTTCGGATCTCATGATC
TGTTTGCGAAGCTCGCGGAACCTAAATATCAGGCGCTCTGGAGAGAGGACGCTTCTTTCCTCACGAGGTA
TGCGGTTTACAATAGCATTGTCAGAAAACTGAATCACGCTAAAATGTTTGCGACTTTTACTCTTCCGGAT
GCTACCGCCCACCCGATCTGGACGCGGTTTGACAAACTCGGCGGCAACCTGCACCAGTACACTTTCTTGT
TTAACGAATTTGGCGAGGGCAGGCACGCCATTCGGTTTCAGAAGCTGTTGACGGTTGAGGATGGCGTTGC
TAAAGAGGTCGACGACGTCACGGTTCCGATTTCTATGTCCGCGCAGCTGGATGACCTCTTGCCTCGGGAC
CCACACGAGCTCGTTGCACTCTACTTCCAGGACTACGGTGCAGAACAACATCTGGCTGGAGAGTTTGGCG
GCGCGAAAATTCAATACCGCCGCGATCAATTGAACCACCTGCACGCCAGAAGAGGCGCCAGAGATGTCTA
CCTTAATCTGAGCGTCCGCGTTCAGTCACAATCCGAAGCCAGGGGAGAAAGGCGCCCTCCGTATGCAGCG
GTCTTCAGGCTTGTTGGCGATAACCACCGCGCGTTTGTTCACTTTGATAAATTGTCAGATTACCTCGCAG
AACACCCAGACGATGGTAAGCTGGGGTCGGAAGGTTTGCTCTCTGGGCTCAGAGTCATGTCAGTTGACTT
GGGTCTTAGGACTTCCGCGAGCATATCTGTCTTCCGCGTCGCAAGAAAGGACGAATTGAAGCCGAACAGT
GAAGGCCGGGTCCCTTTTTGCTTCCCGATCGAAGGGAACGAAAACCTCGTTGCTGTCCACGAGCGGAGCC
AACTGTTGAAGCTTCCCGGTGAAACGGAATCGAAAGATCTGAGAGCGATCAGAGAAGAGCGCCAAAGGAC
GCTTAGACAGCTCCGGACGCAACTTGCATACTTGCGCCTTCTGGTTCGCTGCGGTAGTGAAGACGTTGGA
AGAAGAGAGAGGTCATGGGCTAAACTCATAGAGCAACCTATGGATGCTAATCAAATGACGCCTGATTGGA
GAGAAGCATTCGAAGACGAACTTCAGAAACTGAAATCCCTTTACGGGATATGCGGCGATCGCGAGTGGAC
AGAAGCAGTGTATGAGTCTGTGAGGCGCGTGTGGCGGCATATGGGTAAACAGGTGCGCGATTGGAGAAAA
GACGTTAGGAGCGGGGAAAGACCTAAGATACGGGGATATCAGAAAGACGTTGTCGGGGGAAATAGCATTG
AACAGATTGAATATTTGGAGCGCCAATATAAGTTCCTCAAATCCTGGTCTTTCTTCGGCAAAGTGTCAGG
CCAGGTGATACGCGCGGAAAAGGGATCGCGCTTTGCAATAACTCTGAGAGAACATATTGATCATGCCAAA
GAAGATCGGTTGAAGAAACTCGCCGATAGAATCATCATGGAGGCGCTTGGTTATGTCTACGCCTTGGACG
ATGAACGGGGAAAGGGAAAGTGGGTCGCCAAGTATCCACCTTGCCAACTCATTCTCCTCGCCGAACTTTC
CGAATACCAGTTTAACAACGATCGGCCGCCATCAGAGAATAATCAACTGATGCAGTGGTCCCATCGCGGT
GTGTTTCAAGAGTTGCTCAATCAGGCCCAAGTCCATGATCTGCTTGTTGGCACAATGTATGCAGCCTTTT
CCTCCCGGTTTGATGCAAGAACAGGGGCTCCTGGCATACGCTGTAGACGGGTCCCGGCGAGGTGCGCCCG
CGAACAAAACCCTGAACCGTTCCCCTGGTGGTTGAACAAGTTCGTTGCGGAGCACAAGCTGGACGGGTGT
CCTCTGCGGGCCGACGATCTTATTCCCACCGGGGAAGGGGAATTCTTTGTGAGCCCTTTCTCGGCGGAGG
AAGGGGATTTTCACCAAATACATGCAGATCTTAATGCCGCACAAAATTTGCAGAGGAGACTGTGGTCAGA
CTTTGATATTAGTCAGATACGCCTCCGCTGTGACTGGGGAGAGGTCGATGGCGAGCCTGTGTTGATACCA
AGAACGACCGGAAAGAGGACAGCCGATTCGTATGGAAACAAGGTTTTTTACACGAAGACGGGCGTTACTT
ACTACGAAAGAGAAAGAGGGAAGAAGAGAAGGAAAGTCTTTGCCCAAGAAGAATTGAGCGAGGAAGAAGC
CGAGCTCTTGGTCGAAGCGGACGAGGCACGGGAAAAGTCTGTCGTCCTCATGAGGGACCCTTCCGGAATT
ATTAACCGGGGAGATTGGACGCGGCAGAAAGAGTTTTGGTCCATGGTTAATCAACGCATAGAAGGCTACC
TTGTCAAGCAAATAAGAAGTCGCGTGAGATTGCAGGAGAGTGCATGTGAGAACACTGGGGACATAAAGCG
TCCTGCTGCCACCAAAAAGGCCGGACAGGCTAAGAAAAAGAAGTGAGACGACTAGTGGCGGCCGCCGACG
TCCGATCGTTCAAACATTTGGCAATAAAGTTTCTTAAGATTGAATCCTGTTGCCGGTCTTGCGATGATTA
TCATATAATTTCTGTTGAATTACGTTAAGCATGTAATAATTAACATGTAATGCATGACGTTATTTATGAG
ATGGGTTTTTATGATTAGAGTCCCGCAATTATACATTTAATACGCGATAGAAAACAAAATATAGCGCGCA
AACTAGGATAAATTATCGCGCGCGGTGTCATCTATGTTACTAGATCGGGAATTGATCCCCCCTCGACAGC
TTCCGGAAAGGGCGAATTCGCAACTTTGTATACAAAAGTTGAACGAGAAACGTAAAATGATATAAATATC
AATATATTAAATTAGATTTTGCATAAAAAACAGACTACATAATACTGTAAAACACAACATATCCAGTCAC
TATGCCATCCAGCTGATATCCCCTATAGTGAGTCGTATTACATGGTCATAGCTGTTTCCTGGCAGCTCTG
GCCCGTGTCTCAAAATCTCTGATGTTACATTGCACAAGATAAAAATATATCATCATGCCTCCTCTGGACC
AGCCAGGACAGAAATGCCTCGACTTCGCTGCTACCCAAGGTTGCCGGGTGACGCACACCGTGGAAACGGA
TGAAGGCACGAACCCAGTGGACATAAGCCTGTTCGGTTCGTAAGCTGTAATGCAAGTAGCGTATGCGCTC
ACGCAACTGGTCCAGAACCTTGACCGAACGCAGCGGTGGTAACGGCGCAGTGGCGGTTTTCATGGCTTGT
TATGACTGTTTTTTTGGGGTACAGTCTATGCCTCGGGCATCCAAGCAGCAAGCGCGTTACGCCGTGGGTC
GATGTTTGATGTTATGGAGCAGCAACGATGTTACGCAGCAGGGCAGTCGCCCTAAAACAAAGTTAAACAT
TATGAGGGAAGCGGTGATCGCCGAAGTATCGACTCAACTATCAGAGGTAGTTGGCGTCATCGAGCGCCAT
CTCGAACCGACGTTGCTGGCCGTACATTTGTACGGCTCCGCAGTGGATGGCGGCCTGAAGCCACACAGTG
ATATTGATTTGCTGGTTACGGTGACCGTAAGGCTTGATGAAACAACGCGGCGAGCTTTGATCAACGACCT
TTTGGAAACTTCGGCTTCCCCTGGAGAGAGCGAGATTCTCCGCGCTGTAGAAGTCACCATTGTTGTGCAC
GACGACATCATTCCGTGGCGTTATCCAGCTAAGCGCGAACTGCAATTTGGAGAATGGCAGCGCAATGACA
TTCTTGCAGGTATCTTCGAGCCAGCCACGATCGACATTGATCTGGCTATCTTGCTGACAAAAGCAAGAGA
ACATAGCGTTGCCTTGGTAGGTCCAGCGGCGGAGGAACTCTTTGATCCGGTTCCTGAACAGGATCTATTT
GAGGCGCTAAATGAAACCTTAACGCTATGGAACTCGCCGCCCGACTGGGCTGGCGATGAGCGAAATGTAG
TGCTTACGTTGTCCCGCATTTGGTACAGCGCAGTAACCGGCAAAATCGCGCCGAAGGATGTCGCTGCCGA
CTGGGCAATGGAGCGCCTGCCGGCCCAGTATCAGCCCGTCATACTTGAAGCTAGACAGGCTTATCTTGGA
CAAGAAGAAGATCGCTTGGCCTCGCGCGCAGATCAGTTGGAAGAATTTGTCCACTACGTGAAAGGCGAGA
TCACCAAGGTAGTCGGCAAATAACCCTCGAGCCACCCATGACCAAAATCCCTTAACGTGAGTTACGCGTC
GTTCCACTGAGCGTCAGACCCCGTAGAAAAGATCAAAGGATCTTCTTGAGATCCTTTTTTTCTGCGCGTA
ATCTGCTGCTTGCAAACAAAAAAACCACCGCTACCAGCGGTGGTTTGTTTGCCGGATCAAGAGCTACCAA
CTCTTTTTCCGAAGGTAACTGGCTTCAGCAGAGCGCAGATACCAAATACTGTTCTTCTAGTGTAGCCGTA
GTTAGGCCACCACTTCAAGAACTCTGTAGCACCGCCTACATACCTCGCTCTGCTAATCCTGTTACCAGTG
GCTGCTGCCAGTGGCGATAAGTCGTGTCTTACCGGGTTGGACTCAAGACGATAGTTACCGGATAAGGCGC
AGCGGTCGGGCTGAACGGGGGGTTCGTGCACACAGCCCAGCTTGGAGCGAACGACCTACACC
